>Addgene plasmid #188058 | pCMV-BLZinCh-P50 | depositor full sequence | sequence record 365035 | Full sequence of pCMV-BLZinCh-P50 plasmid
TAGTTATTAATAGTAATCAATTACGGGGTCATTAGTTCATAGCCCATATATGGAGTTCCGCGTTACATAA
CTTACGGTAAATGGCCCGCCTGGCTGACCGCCCAACGACCCCCGCCCATTGACGTCAATAATGACGTATG
TTCCCATAGTAACGCCAATAGGGACTTTCCATTGACGTCAATGGGTGGAGTATTTACGGTAAACTGCCCA
CTTGGCAGTACATCAAGTGTATCATATGCCAAGTACGCCCCCTATTGACGTCAATGACGGTAAATGGCCC
GCCTGGCATTATGCCCAGTACATGACCTTATGGGACTTTCCTACTTGGCAGTACATCTACGTATTAGTCA
TCGCTATTACCATGGTGATGCGGTTTTGGCAGTACATCAATGGGCGTGGATAGCGGTTTGACTCACGGGG
ATTTCCAAGTCTCCACCCCATTGACGTCAATGGGAGTTTGTTTTGGCACCAAAATCAACGGGACTTTCCA
AAATGTCGTAACAACTCCGCCCCATTGACGCAAATGGGCGGTAGGCGTGTACGGTGGGAGGTCTATATAA
GCAGAGCTGGTTTAGTGAACCGTCAGATCCGTGCTAGCCATGGTATTTACTCTTGAAGATTTTGTCGGTG
ATTGGCGCCAGACCGCCGGCTATAACCTGGACCAAGTGCTTGAACAGGGCGGGGTTAGCAGCCTGTTTCA
AAACCTGGGGGTGAGTGTCACGCCAATTCAGCGCATCGTTCTGTCGGGAGAGAATGGTCTGAAAATCGAT
ATCCACGTCATTATCCCGTACGAAGGTCTTTCTGGTGATCAGATGGGGCAGATAGAAAAAATATTCAAAG
TGGTGTACCCAGTAGACGATCATCACTTCAAGGTTATACTGCACTATGGCACCCTCGTTATCGATGGCGT
TACTCCGAATATGATCGATTACTTTGGGCGTCCTTATGAAGGTATTGCGGTGTTCGACGGTAAAAAAATT
ACGGTTACCGGGACGCTCTGGAATGGTAATAAAATCATTGATGAGCGCTTGATAAACCCAGATGGCAGCC
TTCTGTTCAGAGTTACGATAAACGGGGTTACGGGTTGGCGACTGTGCGAAAGACATATGGTGAGCAAGGG
CGAAGAGCTGTTCACCGGGGTGGTGCCCATCCTGGTCGAGCTGGACGGCGACGTAAACGGCCACAAGTTC
AGCGTGTCCGGCGAGGGCGAGGGCGATGCCACCTACGGCAAGCTGACCCTGAAGTTCATCTGCACCACCG
GTAAGCTGCCCGTGCCCTGGCCCACCCTCGTGACCACCCTGACCTGGGGCGTGCAGTGCTTCGCCCGCTA
CCCCGACCACATGAAGCAGCACGACTTCTTCAAGTCCGCCATGCCCGAAGGCTACGTCCAGGAGCGCACC
ATCTTCTTCAAGGACGACGGCAACTACAAGACCCGCGCCGAGGTGAAGTTCGAGGGCGACACCCTGGTGA
ACCGCATCGAGCTGAAGGGCATCGACTTCAAGGAGGACGGCAACATCCTGGGGCACAAGCTGGAGTACAA
CGCCATCAGCGACAACGTCTATATCACCGCCGACAAGCAGAAGAACGGCATCAAGGCCAACTTCAAGATC
CGCCACAACATCGAGGACGGCAGCGTGCAGCTCGCCGACCACTACCAGCAGAACACCCCCATCGGCGACG
GCCCCGTGCTGCTGCCCGACAACCACTACCTGAGCACCCAGTCCCACCTGTGCAAAGACCCCAACGAGAA
GCGCGATCACATGGTCCTGCTGGAGTTCGTGACCGCCGCCGGGATCACTCTCGGCATGGACGAGCTGTAC
AAGTCCGGAGGCGGCGAGCTCCCACCTCCACCGCCGCCTCCACCTCCACCGCCACCCCCTCCACCCCCGC
CACCTCCTCCACCGCCACCACCGCCCCCGCCACCTCCTCCACCTCCCCCACCGCCCCCTCCACCTCCTCC
ACCGCCCCCACCGCCCCCGCCACCTCCTCCGCGGGGCTCGGTACCCATGGTGAGCAAGGGCGAAGAGCTG
TTCACCGGGGTGGTGCCCATCCTGGTCGAGCTGGACGGCGACGTAAACGGCCACAAGTTCAGCGTGTCCG
GCGAGGGCGAGGGCGATGCCACCTACGGCAAGCTGACCCTGAAGTTCATCTGCACCACCGGCAAGCTGCC
CGTGCCCTGGCCCACCCTCGTGACCACCTTCGGCTACGGCCTGATGTGCTTCGCCCGCTACCCCGACCAC
ATGAAGCAGCACGACTTCTTCAAGTCCGCCATGCCCGAAGGCTACGTCCAGGAGCGCACCATCTTCTTCA
AGGACGACGGCAACTACAAGACCCGCGCCGAGGTGAAGTTCGAGGGCGACACCCTGGTGAACCGCATCGA
GCTGAAGGGCATCGACTTCAAGGAGGACGGCAACATCCTGGGGCACAAGCTTGAGTACAACTACAACAGC
CACAACGTCTATATCATGGCCGACAAGCAGAAGAACGGCATCAAGGTGAACTTCAAGATCCGCCACAACA
TCGAGGACGGCAGCGTGCAGCTCGCCGACCACTACCAGCAGAACACCCCCATCGGCGACGGCCCCGTGCT
GCTGCCCGACAACCACTACCTGAGCTACCAGTCCCACCTGTGCAAAGACCCCAACGAGAAGCGCGATCAC
ATGGTCCTGCTGGAGTTCGTGACCGCCGCCGGGATCACTCTCGGCATGGACGAGCTGTACAAGTACAAGC
GGCCGCACTCGAGCTAAGACTCTAGATCATAATCAGCCATACCACATTTGTAGAGGTTTTACTTGCTTTA
AAAAACCTCCCACACCTCCCCCTGAACCTGAAACATAAAATGAATGCAATTGTTGTTGTTAACTTGTTTA
TTGCAGCTTATAATGGTTACAAATAAAGCAATAGCATCACAAATTTCACAAATAAAGCATTTTTTTCACT
GCATTCTAGTTGTGGTTTGTCCAAACTCATCAATGTATCTTAAGGCGTAAATTGTAAGCGTTAATATTTT
GTTAAAATTCGCGTTAAATTTTTGTTAAATCAGCTCATTTTTTAACCAATAGGCCGAAATCGGCAAAATC
CCTTATAAATCAAAAGAATAGACCGAGATAGGGT
[37 nt withheld, positions 3115-3151]
AAAGAACGTGGACTCCAACGTCAAAGG
[49 nt withheld, positions 3179-3227]
T
[91 nt withheld, positions 3229-3319]
G
[124 nt withheld, positions 3321-3444]
CAGGTGGCACTTTTCGGGGAAATGTGCGCGGAACCCCTATTTGTTTATTTTTCTAAATACATTCAAATAT
GTATCCGCTCATGAGACAATAACCCTGATAAATGCTTCAATAATATTGAAAAAGGAAGAGTCCTGAGGCG
GAAAGAACCAGCTGTGGAATGTGTGTCAGTTAGGGTGTGGAAAGTCCCCAGGCTCCCCAGCAGGCAGAAG
TATGCAAAGCATGCATCTCAATTAGTCAGCAACCAGGTGTGGAAAGTCCCCAGGCTCCCCAGCAGGCAGA
AGTATGCAAAGCATGCATCTCAATTAGTCAGCAACCATAGTCCCGCCCCTAACTCCGCCCATCCCGCCCC
TAACTCCGCCCAGTTCCGCCCATTCTCCGCCCCATGGCTGACTAATTTTTTTTATTTATGCAGAGGCCGA
GGCCGCCTCGGCCTCTGAGCTATTCCAGAAGTAGTGAGGAGGCTTTTTTGGAGGCCTAGGCTTTTGCAAA
GATCGATCAAGAGACAGGATGAGGATCGTTTCGCATGATTGAACAAGATGGATTGCACGCAGGTTCTCCG
GCCGCTTGGGTGGAGAGGCTATTCGGCTATGACTGGGCACAACAGACAATCGGCTGCTCTGATGCCGCCG
TGTTCCGGCTGTCAGCGCAGGGGCGCCCGGTTCTTTTTGTCAAGACCGACCTGTCCGGTGCCCTGAATGA
ACTGCAAGACGAGGCAGCGCGGCTATCGTGGCTGGCCACGACGGGCGTTCCTTGCGCAGCTGTGCTCGAC
GTTGTCACTGAAGCGGGAAGGGACTGGCTGCTATTGGGCGAAGTGCCGGGGCAGGATCTCCTGTCATCTC
ACCTTGCTCCTGCCGAGAAAGTATCCATCATGGCTGATGCAATGCGGCGGCTGCATACGCTTGATCCGGC
TACCTGCCCATTCGACCACCAAGCGAAACATCGCATCGAGCGAGCACGTACTCGGATGGAAGCCGGTCTT
GTCGATCAGGATGATCTGGACGAAGAGCATCAGGGGCTCGCGCCAGCCGAACTGTTCGCCAGGCTCAAGG
CGAGCATGCCCGACGGCGAGGATCTCGTCGTGACCCATGGCGATGCCTGCTTGCCGAATATCATGGTGGA
AAATGGCCGCTTTTCTGGATTCATCGACTGTGGCCGGCTGGGTGTGGCGGACCGCTATCAGGACATAGCG
TTGGCTACCCGTGATATTGCTGAAGAGCTTGGCGGCGAATGGGCTGACCGCTTCCTCGTGCTTTACGGTA
TCGCCGCTCCCGATTCGCAGCGCATCGCCTTCTATCGCCTTCTTGACGAGTTCTTCTGAGCGGGACTCTG
GGGTTCGAAATGACCGACCAAGCGACGCCCAACCTGCCATCACGAGATTTCGATTCCACCGCCGCCTTCT
ATGAAAGGTTGGGCTTCGGAATCGTTTTCCGGGACGCCGGCTGGATGATCCTCCAGCGCGGGGATCTCAT
GCTGGAGTTCTTCGCCCACCCTAGGGGGAGGCTAACTGAAACACGGAAGGAGACAATACCGGAAGGAACC
CGCGCTATGACGGCAATAAAAAGACAGAATAAAACGCACGGTGTTGGGTCGTTTGTTCATAAACGCGGGG
TTCGGTCCCAGGGCTGGCACTCTGTCGATACCCCACCGAGACCCCATTGGGGCCAATACGCCCGCGTTTC
TTCCTTTTCCCCACCCCACCCCCCAAGTTCGGGTGAAGGCCCAGGGCTCGCAGCCAACGTCGGGGCGGCA
GGCCCTGCCATAGCCTCAGGTTACTCATATATACTTTAGATTGATTTAAAACTTCATTTTTAATTTAAAA
GGATCTAGGTGAAGATCCTTTTTGATAATCTCATGACCAAAATCCCTTAACGTGAGTTTTCGTTCCACTG
AGCGTCAGACCCCGTAGAAAAGATCAAAGGATCTTCTTGAGATCCTTTTTTTCTGCGCGTAATCTGCTGC
TTGCAAACAAAAAAACCACCGCTACCAGCGGTGGTTTGTTTGCCGGATCAAGAGCTACCAACTCTTTTTC
CGAAGGTAACTGGCTTCAGCAGAGCGCAGATACCAAATACTGTCCTTCTAGTGTAGCCGTAGTTAGGCCA
CCACTTCAAGAACTCTGTAGCACCGCCTACATACCTCGCTCTGCTAATCCTGTTACCAGTGGCTGCTGCC
AGTGGCGATAAGTCGTGTCTTACCGGGTTGGACTCAAGACGATAGTTACCGGATAAGGCGCAGCGGTCGG
GCTGAACGGGGGGTTCGTGCACACAGCCCAGCTTGGAGCGAACGACCTACACCGAACTGAGATACCTACA
GCGTGAGCTATGAGAAAGCGCCACGCTTCCCGAAGGGAGAAAGGCGGACAGGTATCCGGTAAGCGGCAGG
GTCGGAACAGGAGAGCGCACGAGGGAGCTTCCAGGGGGAAACGCCTGGTATCTTTATAGTCCTGTCGGGT
TTCGCCACCTCTGACTTGAGCGTCGATTTTTGTGATGCTCGTCAGGGGGGCGGAGCCTATGGAAAAACGC
CAGCAACGCGGCCTTTTTACGGTTCCTGGCCTTTTGCTGGCCTTTTGCTCACATGTTCTTTCCTGCGTTA
TCCCCTGATTCTGTGGATAACCGTATTACCGCCATGCAT
Features (pLannotate 1.2.2; 15 found; start..end, strand, type, name):
     61..364     +  enhancer       CMV enhancer: human cytomegalovirus immediate early enhancer
    365..568     +  promoter       CMV promoter: human cytomegalovirus (CMV) immediate early promoter
    600..1100    +  CDS            LUCI_OPLGR (fragment): Experimental evidence at protein level: Swiss-Prot protein existence level 1. Catalytic subunit of oplophorus-luciferin 2-monooxygenase. Oxidoreductase that converts coelenterazine (the oplophorus luciferin) to coelenteramide under emission of blue light with a maximum at 454 nm. Is also active with bisdeoxycoelenterazine. From Oplophorus gracilirostris (Luminous shrimp).
   1107..1823    +  CDS            mCerulean: mCerulean is a basic (constitutively fluorescent) cyan fluorescent protein published in 2005, derived from Aequorea victoria. It is reported to be a very rapidly-maturing monomer.
   2007..2723    +  CDS            Citrine: enhanced variant of YFP (Heikal et al., 2001) mammalian codon-optimized
   2755..2838    +  CDS            large T antigen (fragment): large T antigen from SV40 (simian virus 40)
   2861..2982    +  polyA_signal   SV40 poly(A) signal: SV40 polyadenylation signal
   3016..3444    -  rep_origin     f1 ori (sequence partly withheld): f1 bacteriophage origin of replication; arrow indicates direction of (+) strand synthesis
   3471..3575    +  promoter       AmpR promoter: bla
   3577..3934    +  promoter       SV40 promoter: SV40 enhancer and early promoter
   3969..4763    +  CDS            NeoR/KanR: aminoglycoside phosphotransferase from Tn5; aph(3')-II (or nptII); confers resistance to neomycin, kanamycin, and G418 (Geneticin®)
   4784..4936    +  CDS            ble (fragment): BLE_KLEPN - Experimental evidence at protein level: Swiss-Prot protein existence level 1. Binding protein with a strong affinity to the bleomycin family of antibiotics. Binds to CL990; an antimitotic-antibiotic compound. From Klebsiella pneumoniae.
   4995..5042    +  polyA_signal   HSV TK poly(A) signal: herpes simplex virus thymidine kinase polyadenylation signal (Cole and Stacy, 1985)
   5133..5149    -  polyA_signal   bGH poly(A) signal (fragment): bovine growth hormone polyadenylation signal
   5371..5959    +  rep_origin     ori: high-copy-number ColE1/pMB1/pBR322/pUC origin of replication
