>Addgene plasmid #188058 | pCMV-BLZinCh-P50 | addgene full sequence | sequence record 374521 | Addgene NGS Result
TAGTTATTAATAGTAATCAATTACGGGGTCATTAGTTCATAGCCCATATATGGAGTTCCGCGTTACATAA
CTTACGGTAAATGGCCCGCCTGGCTGACCGCCCAACGACCCCCGCCCATTGACGTCAATAATGACGTATG
TTCCCATAGTAACGCCAATAGGGACTTTCCATTGACGTCAATGGGTGGAGTATTTACGGTAAACTGCCCA
CTTGGCAGTACATCAAGTGTATCATATGCCAAGTACGCCCCCTATTGACGTCAATGACGGTAAATGGCCC
GCCTGGCATTATGCCCAGTACATGACCTTATGGGACTTTCCTACTTGGCAGTACATCTACGTATTAGTCA
TCGCTATTACCATGGTGATGCGGTTTTGGCAGTACATCAATGGGCGTGGATAGCGGTTTGACTCACGGGG
ATTTCCAAGTCTCCACCCCATTGACGTCAATGGGAGTTTGTTTTGGCACCAAAATCAACGGGACTTTCCA
AAATGTCGTAACAACTCCGCCCCATTGACGCAAATGGGCGGTAGGCGTGTACGGTGGGAGGTCTATATAA
GCAGAGCTGGTTTAGTGAACCGTCAGATCCGTGCTAGCCATGGTATTTACTCTTGAAGATTTTGTCGGTG
ATTGGCGCCAGACCGCCGGCTATAACCTGGACCAAGTGCTTGAACAGGGCGGGGTTAGCAGCCTGTTTCA
AAACCTGGGGGTGAGTGTCACGCCAATTCAGCGCATCGTTCTGTCGGGAGAGAATGGTCTGAAAATCGAT
ATCCACGTCATTATCCCGTACGAAGGTCTTTCTGGTGATCAGATGGGGCAGATAGAAAAAATATTCAAAG
TGGTGTACCCAGTAGACGATCATCACTTCAAGGTTATACTGCACTATGGCACCCTCGTTATCGATGGCGT
TACTCCGAATATGATCGATTACTTTGGGCGTCCTTATGAAGGTATTGCGGTGTTCGACGGTAAAAAAATT
ACGGTTACCGGGACGCTCTGGAATGGTAATAAAATCATTGATGAGCGCTTGATAAACCCAGATGGCAGCC
TTCTGTTCAGAGTTACGATAAACGGGGTTACGGGTTGGCGACTGTGCGAAAGACATATGGTGAGCAAGGG
CGAAGAGCTGTTCACCGGGGTGGTGCCCATCCTGGTCGAGCTGGACGGCGACGTAAACGGCCACAAGTTC
AGCGTGTCCGGCGAGGGCGAGGGCGATGCCACCTACGGCAAGCTGACCCTGAAGTTCATCTGCACCACCG
GTAAGCTGCCCGTGCCCTGGCCCACCCTCGTGACCACCCTGACCTGGGGCGTGCAGTGCTTCGCCCGCTA
CCCCGACCACATGAAGCAGCACGACTTCTTCAAGTCCGCCATGCCCGAAGGCTACGTCCAGGAGCGCACC
ATCTTCTTCAAGGACGACGGCAACTACAAGACCCGCGCCGAGGTGAAGTTCGAGGGCGACACCCTGGTGA
ACCGCATCGAGCTGAAGGGCATCGACTTCAAGGAGGACGGCAACATCCTGGGGCACAAGCTGGAGTACAA
CGCCATCAGCGACAACGTCTATATCACCGCCGACAAGCAGAAGAACGGCATCAAGGCCAACTTCAAGATC
CGCCACAACATCGAGGACGGCAGCGTGCAGCTCGCCGACCACTACCAGCAGAACACCCCCATCGGCGACG
GCCCCGTGCTGCTGCCCGACAACCACTACCTGAGCACCCAGTCCCACCTGTGCAAAGACCCCAACGAGAA
GCGCGATCACATGGTCCTGCTGGAGTTCGTGACCGCCGCCGGGATCACTCTCGGCATGGACGAGCTGTAC
AAGTCCGGAGGCGGCGAGCTCCCACCTCCACCGCCGCCTCCACCTCCACCGCCMCCCCCYCCMCCCCCSC
CMCCYCCYCCMCCSCCMCCMCCSCCCCCSCCMCCYCCYCCMCCYCCCCCMCCSCCCCCYCCMCCYCCYCC
MCCSCCCCCMCCGCCCCCGCCACCTCCTCCGCGGGGCTCGGTACCCATGGTGAGCAAGGGCGAAGAGCTG
TTCACCGGGGTGGTGCCCATCCTGGTCGAGCTGGACGGCGACGTAAACGGCCACAAGTTCAGCGTGTCCG
GCGAGGGCGAGGGCGATGCCACCTACGGCAAGCTGACCCTGAAGTTCATCTGCACCACCGGCAAGCTGCC
CGTGCCCTGGCCCACCCTCGTGACCACCTTCGGCTACGGCCTGATGTGCTTCGCCCGCTACCCCGACCAC
ATGAAGCAGCACGACTTCTTCAAGTCCGCCATGCCCGAAGGCTACGTCCAGGAGCGCACCATCTTCTTCA
AGGACGACGGCAACTACAAGACCCGCGCCGAGGTGAAGTTCGAGGGCGACACCCTGGTGAACCGCATCGA
GCTGAAGGGCATCGACTTCAAGGAGGACGGCAACATCCTGGGGCACAAGCTTGAGTACAACTACAACAGC
CACAACGTCTATATCATGGCCGACAAGCAGAAGAACGGCATCAAGGTGAACTTCAAGATCCGCCACAACA
TCGAGGACGGCAGCGTGCAGCTCGCCGACCACTACCAGCAGAACACCCCCATCGGCGACGGCCCCGTGCT
GCTGCCCGACAACCACTACCTGAGCTACCAGTCCCACCTGTGCAAAGACCCCAACGAGAAGCGCGATCAC
ATGGTCCTGCTGGAGTTCGTGACCGCCGCCGGGATCACTCTCGGCATGGACGAGCTGTACAAGTACAAGC
GGCCGCACTCGAGCTAAGACTCTAGATCATAATCAGCCATACCACATTTGTAGAGGTTTTACTTGCTTTA
AAAAACCTCCCACACCTCCCCCTGAACCTGAAACATAAAATGAATGCAATTGTTGTTGTTAACTTGTTTA
TTGCAGCTTATAATGGTTACAAATAAAGCAATAGCATCACAAATTTCACAAATAAAGCATTTTTTTCACT
GCATTCTAGTTGTGGTTTGTCCAAACTCATCAATGTATCTTAAGGCGTAAATTGTAAGCGTTAATATTTT
GTTAAAATTCGCGTTAAATTTTTGTTAAATCAGCTCATTTTTTAACCAATAGGCCGAAATCGGCAAAATC
CCTTATAAATCAAAAGAATAGACCGAGATAGGGT
[37 nt withheld, positions 3115-3151]
AAAGAACGTGGACTCCAACGTCAAAGG
[49 nt withheld, positions 3179-3227]
T
[91 nt withheld, positions 3229-3319]
G
[124 nt withheld, positions 3321-3444]
CAGGTGGCACTTTTCGGGGAAATGTGCGCGGAACCCCTATTTGTTTATTTTTCTAAATACATTCAAATAT
GTATCCGCTCATGAGACAATAACCCTGATAAATGCTTCAATAATATTGAAAAAGGAAGAGTCCTGAGGCG
GAAAGAACCAGCTGTGGAATGTGTGTCAGTTAGGGTGTGGAAAGTCCCCAGGCTCCCCAGCAGGCAGAAG
TATGCAAAGCATGCATCTCAATTAGTCAGCAACCAGGTGTGGAAAGTCCCCAGGCTCCCCAGCAGGCAGA
AGTATGCAAAGCATGCATCTCAATTAGTCAGCAACCATAGTCCCGCCCCTAACTCCGCCCATCCCGCCCC
TAACTCCGCCCAGTTCCGCCCATTCTCCGCCCCATGGCTGACTAATTTTTTTTATTTATGCAGAGGCCGA
GGCCGCCTCGGCCTCTGAGCTATTCCAGAAGTAGTGAGGAGGCTTTTTTGGAGGCCTAGGCTTTTGCAAA
GATCGATCAAGAGACAGGATGAGGATCGTTTCGCATGATTGAACAAGATGGATTGCACGCAGGTTCTCCG
GCCGCTTGGGTGGAGAGGCTATTCGGCTATGACTGGGCACAACAGACAATCGGCTGCTCTGATGCCGCCG
TGTTCCGGCTGTCAGCGCAGGGGCGCCCGGTTCTTTTTGTCAAGACCGACCTGTCCGGTGCCCTGAATGA
ACTGCAAGACGAGGCAGCGCGGCTATCGTGGCTGGCCACGACGGGCGTTCCTTGCGCAGCTGTGCTCGAC
GTTGTCACTGAAGCGGGAAGGGACTGGCTGCTATTGGGCGAAGTGCCGGGGCAGGATCTCCTGTCATCTC
ACCTTGCTCCTGCCGAGAAAGTATCCATCATGGCTGATGCAATGCGGCGGCTGCATACGCTTGATCCGGC
TACCTGCCCATTCGACCACCAAGCGAAACATCGCATCGAGCGAGCACGTACTCGGATGGAAGCCGGTCTT
GTCGATCAGGATGATCTGGACGAAGAGCATCAGGGGCTCGCGCCAGCCGAACTGTTCGCCAGGCTCAAGG
CGAGCATGCCCGACGGCGAGGATCTCGTCGTGACCCATGGCGATGCCTGCTTGCCGAATATCATGGTGGA
AAATGGCCGCTTTTCTGGATTCATCGACTGTGGCCGGCTGGGTGTGGCGGACCGCTATCAGGACATAGCG
TTGGCTACCCGTGATATTGCTGAAGAGCTTGGCGGCGAATGGGCTGACCGCTTCCTCGTGCTTTACGGTA
TCGCCGCTCCCGATTCGCAGCGCATCGCCTTCTATCGCCTTCTTGACGAGTTCTTCTGAGCGGGACTCTG
GGGTTCGAAATGACCGACCAAGCGACGCCCAACCTGCCATCACGAGATTTCGATTCCACCGCCGCCTTCT
ATGAAAGGTTGGGCTTCGGAATCGTTTTCCGGGACGCCGGCTGGATGATCCTCCAGCGCGGGGATCTCAT
GCTGGAGTTCTTCGCCCACCCTAGGGGGAGGCTAACTGAAACACGGAAGGAGACAATACCGGAAGGAACC
CGCGCTATGACGGCAATAAAAAGACAGAATAAAACGCACGGTGTTGGGTCGTTTGTTCATAAACGCGGGG
TTCGGTCCCAGGGCTGGCACTCTGTCGATACCCCACCGAGACCCCATTGGGGCCAATACGCCCGCGTTTC
TTCCTTTTCCCCACCCCACCCCCCAAGTTCGGGTGAAGGCCCAGGGCTCGCAGCCAACGTCGGGGCGGCA
GGCCCTGCCATAGCCTCAGGTTACTCATATATACTTTAGATTGATTTAAAACTTCATTTTTAATTTAAAA
GGATCTAGGTGAAGATCCTTTTTGATAATCTCATGACCAAAATCCCTTAACGTGAGTTTTCGTTCCACTG
AGCGTCAGACCCCGTAGAAAAGATCAAAGGATCTTCTTGAGATCCTTTTTTTCTGCGCGTAATCTGCTGC
TTGCAAACAAAAAAACCACCGCTACCAGCGGTGGTTTGTTTGCCGGATCAAGAGCTACCAACTCTTTTTC
CGAAGGTAACTGGCTTCAGCAGAGCGCAGATACCAAATACTGTTCTTCTAGTGTAGCCGTAGTTAGGCCA
CCACTTCAAGAACTCTGTAGCACCGCCTACATACCTCGCTCTGCTAATCCTGTTACCAGTGGCTGCTGCC
AGTGGCGATAAGTCGTGTCTTACCGGGTTGGACTCAAGACGATAGTTACCGGATAAGGCGCAGCGGTCGG
GCTGAACGGGGGGTTCGTGCACACAGCCCAGCTTGGAGCGAACGACCTACACCGAACTGAGATACCTACA
GCGTGAGCTATGAGAAAGCGCCACGCTTCCCGAAGGGAGAAAGGCGGACAGGTATCCGGTAAGCGGCAGG
GTCGGAACAGGAGAGCGCACGAGGGAGCTTCCAGGGGGAAACGCCTGGTATCTTTATAGTCCTGTCGGGT
TTCGCCACCTCTGACTTGAGCGTCGATTTTTGTGATGCTCGTCAGGGGGGCGGAGCCTATGGAAAAACGC
CAGCAACGCGGCCTTTTTACGGTTCCTGGCCTTTTGCTGGCCTTTTGCTCACATGTTCTTTCCTGCGTTA
TCCCCTGATTCTGTGGATAACCGTATTACCGCCATGCAT
Features (pLannotate 1.2.2; 15 found; start..end, strand, type, name):
     61..364     +  enhancer       CMV enhancer: human cytomegalovirus immediate early enhancer
    365..568     +  promoter       CMV promoter: human cytomegalovirus (CMV) immediate early promoter
    600..1100    +  CDS            LUCI_OPLGR (fragment): Experimental evidence at protein level: Swiss-Prot protein existence level 1. Catalytic subunit of oplophorus-luciferin 2-monooxygenase. Oxidoreductase that converts coelenterazine (the oplophorus luciferin) to coelenteramide under emission of blue light with a maximum at 454 nm. Is also active with bisdeoxycoelenterazine. From Oplophorus gracilirostris (Luminous shrimp).
   1107..1823    +  CDS            mCerulean: mCerulean is a basic (constitutively fluorescent) cyan fluorescent protein published in 2005, derived from Aequorea victoria. It is reported to be a very rapidly-maturing monomer.
   2007..2723    +  CDS            Citrine: enhanced variant of YFP (Heikal et al., 2001) mammalian codon-optimized
   2755..2838    +  CDS            large T antigen (fragment): large T antigen from SV40 (simian virus 40)
   2861..2982    +  polyA_signal   SV40 poly(A) signal: SV40 polyadenylation signal
   3016..3444    -  rep_origin     f1 ori (sequence partly withheld): f1 bacteriophage origin of replication; arrow indicates direction of (+) strand synthesis
   3471..3575    +  promoter       AmpR promoter: bla
   3577..3934    +  promoter       SV40 promoter: SV40 enhancer and early promoter
   3969..4763    +  CDS            NeoR/KanR: aminoglycoside phosphotransferase from Tn5; aph(3')-II (or nptII); confers resistance to neomycin, kanamycin, and G418 (Geneticin®)
   4784..4936    +  CDS            ble (fragment): BLE_KLEPN - Experimental evidence at protein level: Swiss-Prot protein existence level 1. Binding protein with a strong affinity to the bleomycin family of antibiotics. Binds to CL990; an antimitotic-antibiotic compound. From Klebsiella pneumoniae.
   4995..5042    +  polyA_signal   HSV TK poly(A) signal: herpes simplex virus thymidine kinase polyadenylation signal (Cole and Stacy, 1985)
   5133..5149    -  polyA_signal   bGH poly(A) signal (fragment): bovine growth hormone polyadenylation signal
   5371..5959    +  rep_origin     ori: high-copy-number ColE1/pMB1/pBR322/pUC origin of replication
