[The description below was written by a language model from this plasmid's Addgene catalogue record and pLannotate feature annotations shown in this document.]
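Description:
pCMV-BLZinCh-P50 is a 6,073 bp mammalian expression plasmid that produces BLZinCh-P50, a genetically encoded sensor for intracellular free Zn2+ offering both BRET and FRET read-outs. The 2,139 bp sensor insert sits between retained NheI and XhoI sites in a pCMV backbone, downstream of the human cytomegalovirus immediate-early enhancer and promoter and upstream of an SV40 polyadenylation signal. The plasmid replicates at high copy in E. coli from a ColE1/pUC-type origin and also carries an f1 phage origin. A single Tn5 NeoR/KanR gene provides both selections. The bacterial bla (AmpR) promoter drives it for kanamycin resistance, and the SV40 enhancer/early promoter, with an HSV TK poly(A) signal, drives it for G418 selection in mammalian cells. Short annotated ble, bGH poly(A) and SV40 large T antigen fragments appear to be backbone remnants or partial matches rather than functional units.

The annotated open reading frame begins with a fragment matching the catalytic subunit of Oplophorus gracilirostris luciferase, a blue-light-emitting enzyme that oxidises coelenterazine-type substrates. This is followed almost directly by the cyan fluorescent protein mCerulean and, after an unannotated stretch of roughly 180 bp, by the yellow fluorescent protein Citrine. The intervening region presumably contributes linker and zinc-responsive sequence, but neither the feature table nor the catalogue fields describe the zinc-binding elements or explain the "P50" designation.

In this arrangement, zinc-dependent changes in energy transfer between the cyan donor and yellow acceptor can be read ratiometrically. The signal can be generated either by external excitation (FRET) or by using the fused luciferase as an internal light source (BRET). The construct is intended for transient or G418-selected expression in mammalian cells to image and quantify intracellular free Zn2+.
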