Addgene plasmid #188058: pCMV-BLZinCh-P50
Purpose: Expression of BLZinCh-P50, a dual read-out BRET-FRET sensor for intracellular Zn2+ imaging, in mammalian cells
Depositing lab: Maarten Merkx. Depositing organization: Technische Universiteit Eindhoven. Publication: Ratiometric Bioluminescent Zinc Sensor Proteins to Quantify Serum and Intracellular Free Zn(2). Michielsen CMS, van Aalen EA, Merkx M. ACS Chem Biol. 2022 Jun 17;17(6):1567-1576. doi: 10.1021/acschembio.2c00227. Epub 2022 May 25. PubMed 35611686.
Backbone
  Vector backbone: pCMV
  Backbone size w/o insert (bp): 3934
  Total vector size (bp): 6073
  Vector type: Mammalian Expression
  Selectable markers: Neomycin (select with G418)
Growth in bacteria
  Bacterial resistance: Kanamycin, 50 μg/mL
  Growth temperature: 37°C
  Growth strain: DH5alpha
  Copy number: High Copy
Gene/Insert
  Gene/Insert name: BLZinCh-P50
  Insert size (bp): 2139
  Promoter: CMV promotor
  Cloning method: Restriction Enzyme; 5′ cloning site NheI (not destroyed); 3′ cloning site XhoI (not destroyed)
  Sequencing primers: 5′ GGTGGGAGGTCTATATAAGC; 3′ GAAATTTGTGATGCTATTGC
Terms and licenses: Academic/Nonprofit Terms; Industry Terms: Not Available to Industry
How to cite: pCMV-BLZinCh-P50 was a gift from Maarten Merkx (Addgene plasmid # 188058 ; http://n2t.net/addgene:188058 ; RRID:Addgene_188058)
